Addgene plasmid #247075: pGRNA1_105nt
Purpose: L-arabinose inducible crRNA of type I-E CRISPR cas (Escherichia coli K-12). encoding 105 nt spacer which targets pheS*_codon
Depositing lab: Seokhee Kim. Depositing organization: Seoul National University. Publication: Continuous targeted hypermutation with a tunable mutation window. Lee C, Kim S. Nat Commun. 2025 Nov 25. doi: 10.1038/s41467-025-66736-2. PubMed 41290661.
Backbone
  Vector backbone: pET28b
  Vector type: Bacterial Expression, CRISPR
Growth in bacteria
  Bacterial resistance: Kanamycin, 50 μg/mL
  Growth temperature: 37°C
  Growth strain: DH5alpha
  Copy number: High Copy
Gene/Insert
  Gene/Insert name: type I-E CRISPR cas crRNA
  gRNA/shRNA sequence: PheS*_codon
Terms and licenses: Academic/Nonprofit Terms; Industry Terms: Not Available to Industry
How to cite: pGRNA1_105nt was a gift from Seokhee Kim (Addgene plasmid # 247075 ; http://n2t.net/addgene:247075 ; RRID:Addgene_247075)
