[The description below was written by a language model from this plasmid's Addgene catalogue record and pLannotate feature annotations shown in this document.]
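Description:
pGRNA1_105nt is a 5.3 kb bacterial CRISPR guide-expression plasmid built on a pET28b backbone, designed to produce a crRNA for the type I-E CRISPR-Cas system of Escherichia coli K-12 under L-arabinose control. It is maintained in E. coli through a ColE1/pMB1-family origin and selected with kanamycin via the aph(3')-Ia gene. The catalogue lists it as high copy, although the annotated backbone retains the pBR322-derived bom site and the rop gene, which normally moderates copy number. An f1 origin is also present, and small leftover fragments (a partial tetracycline resistance gene, a piece of the AmpR promoter, a T7 terminator and a short tag-like fragment) appear to be backbone remnants rather than functional parts.

The payload is an araC–araBAD regulatory module: araC is transcribed divergently from the araBAD promoter, so transcription of the downstream crRNA is repressed without arabinose and induced when it is added. Immediately downstream of the promoter, the annotation software detects a roughly 120 nt match to E. coli pheS on the opposite strand. This corresponds to the unusually long 105 nt spacer, which the record says targets "pheS*_codon", apparently a pheS variant sequence. The CRISPR repeats flanking the spacer are not annotated separately. The rrnB T1 and T2 terminators follow and end the transcript.

No Cas genes are annotated on this plasmid, so the Cascade components that process and load the crRNA must be supplied from elsewhere. The associated work concerns continuous targeted hypermutation with a tunable mutation window, and the spacer length in the name suggests the plasmid may belong to a series varying that parameter, though the record does not say so explicitly.
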