Features (pLannotate 1.2.2; 17 found; start..end, strand, type, name):
     12..440     +  rep_origin     f1 ori (sequence partly withheld): f1 bacteriophage origin of replication; arrow indicates direction of (+) strand synthesis
    493..550     +  promoter       AmpR promoter (fragment): bla
    559..1374    -  CDS            KanR: aminoglycoside phosphotransferase; aph(3')-Ia; confers resistance to kanamycin in bacteria or G418 (Geneticin®) in eukaryotes
   1496..2084    +  rep_origin     ori: high-copy-number ColE1/pMB1/pBR322/pUC origin of replication
   2270..2409    -  misc_feature   bom: basis of mobility region from pBR322
   2511..2702    -  CDS            rop: Rop protein, which maintains plasmids at low copy number; rop
   2719..3099    +  CDS            YPB1_ECOLX: Protein predicted: Swiss-Prot protein existence level 4. From Escherichia coli.
   3171..3462    -  CDS            TcR (fragment): tetracycline efflux protein; tet; confers resistance to tetracycline
   3477..3498    -  protein_bind   CAP binding site: CAP binding activates transcription in the presence of cAMP. E. coli catabolite activator protein
   3587..4465    -  CDS            araC: L-arabinose regulatory protein; araC
   4611..4776    +  promoter       araBAD promoter: araBAD; promoter of the L-arabinose operon of E. coli; the araC regulatory gene is transcribed in the opposite direction (Guzman et al., 1995)
   4765..4887    -  CDS            pheS (fragment): SYFA_ECOLI - Experimental evidence at protein level: Swiss-Prot protein existence level 1. From Escherichia coli (strain K12).
   4911..4950    -  terminator     bacterial terminator (fragment): putative bacterial transcription terminator
   4972..5058    +  terminator     rrnB T1 terminator: Escherichia coli rrnB; transcription terminator T1 from the E. coli rrnB gene
   5150..5177    +  terminator     rrnB T2 terminator: transcription terminator T2 from the E. coli rrnB gene
   5195..5240    +  CDS            SET1 (fragment): solubility-enhancement tag derived from T7 phage gene 10B
   5248..5295    +  terminator     T7 terminator: transcription terminator for bacteriophage T7 RNA polymerase
>Addgene plasmid #247075 | pGRNA1_105nt | addgene full sequence | sequence record 491673 | Addgene NGS Result
TGGCGAATGGG
[124 nt withheld, positions 12-135]
C
[91 nt withheld, positions 137-227]
A
[49 nt withheld, positions 229-277]
CCTTTGACGTTGGAGTCCACGTTCTTT
[37 nt withheld, positions 305-341]
ACCCTATCTCGGTCTATTCTTTTGATTTATAAGGGATTTTGCCGATTTCGGCCTATTGGTTAAAAAATGA
GCTGATTTAACAAAAATTTAACGCGAATTTTAACAAAATATTAACGCTTACAATTTAGGTGGCACTTTTC
GGGGAAATGTGCGCGGAACCCCTATTTGTTTATTTTTCTAAATACATTCAAATATGTATCCGCTCATGAA
TTAATTCTTAGAAAAACTCATCGAGCATCAAATGAAACTGCAATTTATTCATATCAGGATTATCAATACC
ATATTTTTGAAAAAGCCGTTTCTGTAATGAAGGAGAAAACTCACCGAGGCAGTTCCATAGGATGGCAAGA
TCCTGGTATCGGTCTGCGATTCCGACTCGTCCAACATCAATACAACCTATTAATTTCCCCTCGTCAAAAA
TAAGGTTATCAAGTGAGAAATCACCATGAGTGACGACTGAATCCGGTGAGAATGGCAAAAGTTTATGCAT
TTCTTTCCAGACTTGTTCAACAGGCCAGCCATTACGCTCGTCATCAAAATCACTCGCATCAACCAAACCG
TTATTCATTCGTGATTGCGCCTGAGCGAGACGAAATACGCGATCGCTGTTAAAAGGACAATTACAAACAG
GAATCGAATGCAACCGGCGCAGGAACACTGCCAGCGCATCAACAATATTTTCACCTGAATCAGGATATTC
TTCTAATACCTGGAATGCTGTTTTCCCGGGGATCGCAGTGGTGAGTAACCATGCATCATCAGGAGTACGG
ATAAAATGCTTGATGGTCGGAAGAGGCATAAATTCCGTCAGCCAGTTTAGTCTGACCATCTCATCTGTAA
CATCATTGGCAACGCTACCTTTGCCATGTTTCAGAAACAACTCTGGCGCATCGGGCTTCCCATACAATCG
ATAGATTGTCGCACCTGATTGCCCGACATTATCGCGAGCCCATTTATACCCATATAAATCAGCATCCATG
TTGGAATTTAATCGCGGCCTAGAGCAAGACGTTTCCCGTTGAATATGGCTCATAACACCCCTTGTATTAC
TGTTTATGTAAGCAGACAGTTTTATTGTTCATGACCAAAATCCCTTAACGTGAGTTTTCGTTCCACTGAG
CGTCAGACCCCGTAGAAAAGATCAAAGGATCTTCTTGAGATCCTTTTTTTCTGCGCGTAATCTGCTGCTT
GCAAACAAAAAAACCACCGCTACCAGCGGTGGTTTGTTTGCCGGATCAAGAGCTACCAACTCTTTTTCCG
AAGGTAACTGGCTTCAGCAGAGCGCAGATACCAAATACTGTCCTTCTAGTGTAGCCGTAGTTAGGCCACC
ACTTCAAGAACTCTGTAGCACCGCCTACATACCTCGCTCTGCTAATCCTGTTACCAGTGGCTGCTGCCAG
TGGCGATAAGTCGTGTCTTACCGGGTTGGACTCAAGACGATAGTTACCGGATAAGGCGCAGCGGTCGGGC
TGAACGGGGGGTTCGTGCACACAGCCCAGCTTGGAGCGAACGACCTACACCGAACTGAGATACCTACAGC
GTGAGCTATGAGAAAGCGCCACGCTTCCCGAAGGGAGAAAGGCGGACAGGTATCCGGTAAGCGGCAGGGT
CGGAACAGGAGAGCGCACGAGGGAGCTTCCAGGGGGAAACGCCTGGTATCTTTATAGTCCTGTCGGGTTT
CGCCACCTCTGACTTGAGCGTCGATTTTTGTGATGCTCGTCAGGGGGGCGGAGCCTATGGAAAAACGCCA
GCAACGCGGCCTTTTTACGGTTCCTGGCCTTTTGCTGGCCTTTTGCTCACATGTTCTTTCCTGCGTTATC
CCCTGATTCTGTGGATAACCGTATTACCGCCTTTGAGTGAGCTGATACCGCTCGCCGCAGCCGAACGACC
GAGCGCAGCGAGTCAGTGAGCGAGGAAGCGGAAGAGCGCCTGATGCGGTATTTTCTCCTTACGCATCTGT
GCGGTATTTCACACCGCAATGGTGCACTCTCAGTACAATCTGCTCTGATGCCGCATAGTTAAGCCAGTAT
ACACTCCGCTATCGCTACGTGACTGGGTCATGGCTGCGCCCCGACACCCGCCAACACCCGCTGACGCGCC
CTGACGGGCTTGTCTGCTCCCGGCATCCGCTTACAGACAAGCTGTGACCGTCTCCGGGAGCTGCATGTGT
CAGAGGTTTTCACCGTCATCACCGAAACGCGCGAGGCAGCTGCGGTAAAGCTCATCAGCGTGGTCGTGAA
GCGATTCACAGATGTCTGCCTGTTCATCCGCGTCCAGCTCGTTGAGTTTCTCCAGAAGCGTTAATGTCTG
GCTTCTGATAAAGCGGGCCATGTTAAGGGCGGTTTTTTCCTGTTTGGTCACTGATGCCTCCGTGTAAGGG
GGATTTCTGTTCATGGGGGTAATGATACCGATGAAACGAGAGAGGATGCTCACGATACGGGTTACTGATG
ATGAACATGCCCGGTTACTGGAACGTTGTGAGGGTAAACAACTGGCGGTATGGATGCGGCGGGACCAGAG
AAAAATCACTCAGGGTCAATGCCAGCGCTTCGTTAATACAGATGTAGGTGTTCCACAGGGTAGCCAGCAG
CATCCTGCGATGCAGATCCGGAACATAATGGTGCAGGGCGCTGACTTCCGCGTTTCCAGACTTTACGAAA
CACGGAAACCGAAGACCATTCATGTTGTTGCTCAGGTCGCAGACGTTTTGCAGCAGCAGTCGCTTCACGT
TCGCTCGCGTATCGGTGATTCATTCTGCTAACCAGTAAGGCAACCCCGCCAGCCTAGCCGGATCCTCAAC
GACAGGAGCACGATCATGCGCACCCGTGGGGCCGCCATGCCGGCGATAATGGCCTGCTTCTCGCCGAAAC
GTTTGGTGGCGGGACCAGTGACGAAGGCTTGAGCGAGGGCGTGCAAGATTCCGAATACCGCAAGCGACAG
GCCGATCATCGTCGCGCTCCAGCGAAAGCGGTCCTCGCCGAAAATGACCCAGAGCGCTGCCGGCACCTGT
CCTACGAGTTGCATGATAAAGAAGACAGTCATAAGTGCGGCGACGATAGTCATGCCCCGCGCCCACCGGA
AGGAGCTGACTGGGTTGAAGGCTCTCAAGGGCATCGGTCGAGATCCCGGTGCCTAATGAGTGAGCTAACT
TACATTAATTGCGTTGCGCGTCAAATGGACGAAGCAGGGATTCTGCAAACCCTATGCTACTCCGTCAAGC
CGTCAATTGTCTGATTCGTTACCAATTATGACAACTTGACGGCTACATCATTCACTTTTTCTTCACAACC
GGCACGGAACTCGCTCGGGCTGGCCCCGGTGCATTTTTTAAATACCCGCGAGAAATAGAGTTGATCGTCA
AAACCAACATTGCGACCGACGGTGGCGATAGGCATCCGGGTGGTGCTCAAAAGCAGCTTCGCCTGGCTGA
TACGTTGGTCCTCGCGCCAGCTTAAGACGCTAATCCCTAACTGCTGGCGGAAAAGATGTGACAGACGCGA
CGGCGACAAGCAAACATGCTGTGCGACGCTGGCGATATCAAAATTGCTGTCTGCCAGGTGATCGCTGATG
TACTGACAAGCCTCGCGTACCCGATTATCCATCGGTGGATGGAGCGACTCGTTAATCGCTTCCATGCGCC
GCAGTAACAATTGCTCAAGCAGATTTATCGCCAGCAGCTCCGAATAGCGCCCTTCCCCTTGCCCGGCGTT
AATGATTTGCCCAAACAGGTCGCTGAAATGCGGCTGGTGCGCTTCATCCGGGCGAAAGAACCCCGTATTG
GCAAATATTGACGGCCAGTTAAGCCATTCATGCCAGTAGGCGCGCGGACGAAAGTAAACCCACTGGTGAT
ACCATTCGCGAGCCTCCGGATGACGACCGTAGTGATGAATCTCTCCTGGCGGGAACAGCAAAATATCACC
CGGTCGGCAAACAAATTCTCGTCCCTGATTTTTCACCACCCCCTGACCGCGAATGGTGAGATTGAGAATA
TAACCTTTCATTCCCAGCGGTCGGTCGATAAAAAAATCGAGATAACCGTTGGCCTCAATCGGCGTTAAAC
CCGCCACCAGATGGGCATTAAACGAGTATCCCGGCAGCAGGGGATCATTTTGCGCTTCAGCCATACTTTT
CATACTCCCGCCATTCAGAGAAGAAACCAATTGTCCATATTGCATCAGACATTGCCGTCACTGCGTCTTT
TACTGGCTCCTCTCGCTAACCAAACCGGTAACCCCGCTTATTAAAAGCATTCTGTAACAAAGCGGGACCA
AAGCCATGACAAAAACGCGTAACAAAAGTGTCTATAATCACGGCAGAAAAGTCCACATTGATTATTTGCA
CGGCGTCACACTTTGCTATGCCATAGCATTTTTATCCATAAGATTAGCGGATCCTACCTGACGCTTTTTA
TCGCAACTCTCTACTGTTTCTCCATATAAACCGTGGTATCAAACCAGAAAGTGTCGTGGTCAGCGCGCGC
CGGGTGGTGACCAGGAATGTTCAGAGCATCGAAGTTATGATAATCGTCTTCGATTTCCGGCCCGGTTGGA
GTTCCCCGCGCCAGCGGGGCAGATAAAAAAAATCCTTAGCTTTCGCTAAGGATGATTTCTAGTAGGGAAC
TGCCAGGCATCAAATAAAACGAAAGGCTCAGTCGAAAGACTGGGCCTTTCGTTTTATCTGTTGTTTGTCG
GTGAACGCTCTCCTGAGTAGGACAAATCCGCCGGGAGCGGATTTGAACGTTGCGAAGCAACGGCCCGGAG
GGTGGCGGGCAGGACGCCCGCCATAAACTGCCAGGCATCAAATTAAGCAGAAGGCCATCCTGACGGATGG
CCTTTTTGCGTTTCTACAAACTCGCTAACAAAGCCGAAAGGAAGCTGAGTTGGCTGCTGCCACCGCTGAG
CAATAACTAGCATAACCCCTTGGGGCCTCTAAACGGGTCTTGAGGGGTTTTTTGCTGAAAGGAGGAACTA
TATCCGGAT
